>Addgene plasmid #62279 | pJZC522 | depositor full sequence | sequence record 102113 | pJZC522 sequence 8747 bps
GGCCGGCCATTTAAATGTTTAAACGGCCACGCTGGCCGCTGCACGGTCCTGTTCCCTAGCATGTACGTGA
GCGTATTTCCTTTTAAACCACGACGCTTTGTCTTCATTCAACGTTTCCCATTGTTTTTTTCTACTATTGC
TTTGCTGTGGGAAAAACTTATCGAAAGATGACGACTTTTTCTTAATTCTCGTTTTAAGAGCTTGGTGAGC
GCTAGGAGTCACTGCCAGGTATCGTTTGAACACGGCATTAGTCAGGGAAGTCATAACACAGTCCTTTCCC
GCAATTTTCTTTTTCTATTACTCTTGGCCTCCTCTAGTACACTCTATATTTTTTTATGCCTCGGTAATGA
TTTTCATTTTTTTTTTTCCACCTAGCGGATGACTCTTTTTTTTTCTTAGCGATTGGCATTATCACATAAT
GAATTATACATTATATAAAGTAATGTGATTTCTTCGAAGAATATACTAAAAAATGAGCAGGCAAGATAAA
CGAAGGCAAAGAGGCTCTATATGTATATAAAGCTGCGGATGCCTTCTGATTTAATCTAGTTCTAGTTTAC
TTCAGGTTTACTTAAAGTTGAGATAATTGAAGCAAAGAGAAGCATCGAGCAAAGGATGGCGTTTGTTAAG
AGGGTTACGCAGGAGACGAATATACAGCTGGCGCTGGATCTTGACGGTGGGTCTGTTTCTGTACGGGAGA
GCATACTGGGCAAGGAATATGCTAGTGGTGATGGGCAGACCATCCATGTGCACACTGGAGTTGGGTTTTT
GGACCACATGTTGACTGCGCTGGCGAAGCATGGCGGGTGGTCTCTGATCCTGGAGTGTATAGGGGACTTG
CACATCGATGACCACCACACTGTTGAGGACTGTGGGATTGCGCTGGGCCAAGCGTTCAAGGAGGCGCTTG
GCTCCGTGCGTGGTATCAAGAGGTTCGGGCATGGGTTTGCACCACTGGACGAGGCGCTGAGCCGCGCTGT
GGTTGACTTCTCCAATAGGCCTTTCGCCGTGGTGGAGCTGGGCCTGAAGCGAGAACGCATAGGCCAGCTA
TCCACAGAGATGATCCCGCACTTCTTGGAGAGTTTCGCCACTGAGGCGCGTATCACCATGCATGTGGACT
GTCTGCGGGGCACCAACGACCACCACCGCTCCGAATCAGCTTTCAAGGCGCTCGCCATCGCCATCAGAGA
GGCAAGAACACCTACGGGTCGCGATGACGTTCCATCCACTAAGGGTGTCCTAGCATAGAACACAGCCCAC
AGCTACCACCATCAACAATATTTATATAGATAACGTACACATAGAAATCACACAAACAGAGTATTTATTC
TTAACTACATGAACTACCATCAGACCGTCTGGGCCACTATATAATGTGCTATTCATAAACGTGATCACTC
TACGTAGCAGGCGACCCCAGGTGAAAATTTTTCAGCGAGCTGCCAGATTGTCAGGTGAAAAACTGAAAAA
AACTTCTGGGCGATGAGCTTGTGGCGGGAAATTAAGTATATAAAGCAGTTAGTTTCTTCTGCTTCTTGTG
GTTCTGGGTATTCTTGTAATATTTGGAATAATAGAAAACCAAGACTACTGCCTTTCTTTTCATATTATAG
AGGAAGAAATACGCACGAACACGATATAGAGGTAAATTTTTTGCAAAAAGATACCAAACTATAAAAGAAA
TAGAAGACTAAACTACAAAAAATAAAGAAAGTAATACATATATCCAATATGACTGAGTTAGCAGAGCAAG
TTTCCATGCCTGAAGGGCAACAAAGACGTGGTGGTTACGTTCCACCTCACATCCGTAACGGTGGTGGCAG
AAGAGGCGATTCTGCTCCTCGTGGTGGTTTCAACAACGGTGGCGGCCGTGGTGGTTTCTTCAGAAACAAC
GGTGACCGTGGTGGATTCGGCTTTGGGTACCGGGCCCTAAAACAAGAAGAGGGTTGACTACATCACGATG
AGGGGGATCGAAGAAATGATGGTAAATGAAATAGGAAATCAAGGAGCATGAAGGCAAAAGACAAATATAA
GGGTCGAACGAAAAATAAAGTGAAAAGTGTTGATATGATGTATTTGGCTTTGCGGCGCCGAAAAAACGAG
TTTACGCAATTGCACAATCATGCTGACTCTGTGGCGGACCCGCGCTCTTGCCGGCCCGGCGATAACGCTG
GGCGTGAGGCTGTGCCCGGCGGAGTTTTTTGCGCCTGCATTTTCCAAGGTTTACCCTGCGCTAAGGGGCG
AGATTGGAGAAGCAATAAGAATGCCGGTTGGGGTTGCGATGATGACGACCACGACAACTGGTGTCATTAT
TTAAGTTGCCGAAAGAACCTGAGTGCATTTGCAACATGAGTATACTAGAAGAATGAGCCAAGACTTGCGA
GACGCGAGTTTGCCGGTGGTGCGAACAATAGAGCGACCATGACCTTGAAGGTGAGACGCGCATAACCGCT
AGAGTACTTTGAAGAGGAAACAGCAATAGGGTTGCTACCAGTATAAATAGACAGGTACATACAACACTGG
AAATGGTTGTCTGTTTGAGTACGCTTTCAATTCATTTGGGTGTGCACTTTATTATGTTACAATATGGAAG
GGAACTTTACACTTCTCCTATGCACATATATTAATTAAAGTCCAATGCTAGTAGAGAAGGGGGGTAACAC
CCCTCCGCGCTCTTTTCCGATTTTTTTCTAAACCGTGGAATATTTCGGATATCCTTTTGTTGTTTCCGGG
TGTACAATATGGACTTCCTCTTTTCTGGCAACCAAACCCATACATCGGGATTCCTATAATACCTTCGTTG
GTCTCCCTAACATGTAGGTGGCGGAGGGGAGATATACAATAGAACAGATACCAGACAGGACATAATGGGC
TAAACAAGACTACACCAATTACACTGCCTCATTGATGGTGGTACATAACGAACTAATACTGTAGCCCTAG
ACTTGATAGCCATCATCATATCGAAGTTTCACTACCCTTTTTCCATTTGCCATCTATTGAAGTAATAATA
GGCGCATGCAACTTCTTTTCTTTTTTTTTCTTTTCTCTCTCCCCCGTTGTTGTCTCACCATATCCGCAAT
GACAAAAAAATGATGGAAGACACTAAAGGAAAAAATTAACGACAAAGACAGCACCAACAGATGTCGTTGT
TCCAGAGCTGATGAGGGGTATCTCGAAGCACACGAAACTTTTTCCTTCCTTCATTCACGCACACTACTCT
CTAATGAGCAACGGTATACGGCCTTCCTTCCAGTTACTTGAATTTGAAATAAAAAAAAGTTTGCTGTCTT
GCTATCAAGTATAAATAGACCTGCAATTATTAATCTTTTGTTTCCTCGTCATTGTTCTCGTTCCCTTTCT
TCCTTGTTTCTTTTTCTGCACAATATTTCAAGCTATACCAAGCATACAATCAACTATCTCATATACAATG
TCTCTCGAGATGCCCAAAAAGAAAAGAAAAGTGGGTAGTATGGCTTCTAACTTTACTCAGTTCGTTCTCG
TCGACAATGGCGGAACTGGCGACGTGACTGTCGCCCCAAGCAACTTCGCTAACGGGATCGCTGAATGGAT
CAGCTCTAACTCGCGTTCACAGGCTTACAAAGTAACCTGTAGCGTTCGTCAGAGCTCTGCGCAGAATCGC
AAATACACCATCAAAGTCGAGGTGCCTAAAGGCGCCTGGCGTTCGTACTTAAATATGGAACTAACCATTC
CAATTTTCGCCACGAATTCCGACTGCGAGCTTATTGTTAAGGCAATGCAAGGTCTCCTAAAAGATGGAAA
CCCGATTCCCTCAGCAATCGCAGCAAACTCCGGCATCTACGGCTCCGGACGAGCCGATGCTCTCGACGAT
TTTGACCTCGATATGCTGGGATCCGACGCTCTCGATGACTTCGACCTTGACATGCTGGGGAGTGACGCTC
TGGACGACTTCGATCTCGACATGCTGGGCTCCGACGCCCTGGATGACTTCGATCTGGACATGCTCATCAA
CTGAGCGGCCGCCACCGCGGTGGAGCTCTAAGCAAATAGCTAAATTATATACGAATTAATATTATGATTA
AGTGTTTACGTGAGTGCGATATTTTTATTACTATCTTATACAGTTGTATATACTCTATAAAATGAGTTGT
CTATTAATTAACGCGATGAATGCTTTCTGGGTTTACCTCTCCAACAACTCTAGTTTACTTCTCAATACAT
TCAATTGTATTTGATTTGTCAATACTTCATCATTAATCAATTCTATAGTTTTGTTTTTCTCGTTTATTTC
CAAATTTAATGCATCAATTTTATTATTCAATTTGTCGTTGATTTTGGTTAATGATTTTATGGTTTGATCT
CTGGCATTGATTGTTTGTGTTAGTTTTTCATTATTGATAATTAAATTATTTAAGTTAGTTATCAACTCGG
TGTTTTCAAGTTTCAAGTTTTCAATTTCTTTAGAGTTTATTAGATTTGTCAAAGTTTCTGAATTGCTTGA
TTGGTCCTGTAGAAGAGTATTTGTTGTTGTGGATAATTGATTCAATTTTTGAGACAATTGCTGGAAGGCG
TTGAAATATCTAGCATCAATCTCATGGTTTTTTTCCCGAGAGTCTCGTAGATTCAATTGTTTTAATATAT
CTTGGGACCACTCTTGATTTGAACTCATGGAAATTAAACTGGGTGTTGTGTTGTGGTGTAATGATTGTAC
CCCCTTTGCTTATAATTGTGTGGTGACACCGATTATTTAAAGCTGCAGCATACGATATATATACATGTGT
ATATATGTATACCTATGAATGTCAGTAAGTATGTATACGAACAGTATGATACTGAAGATGACAAGGTAAT
GCATCATTCTATACGTGTCATTCTGAACGAGGCGCGCTTTCCTTTTTTCTTTTTGCTTTTTCTTTTTTTT
TCTCTTGAACTCCAGAAAAAAAATATAAAAGAGATGGAGGAACGGGAAAAAGTTAGTTGTGGTGATAGGT
GGCAAGTGGTATTCCGTAAGAACAACAAGAAAAGCATTTCATATTATGGCTGAACTGAGCGAACAAGTGC
AAAATTTAAGCATCAACGACAACAACGAGAATGGTTATGTTCCTCCTCACTTAAGAGGAAAACCAAGAAG
TGCCAGAAATAACAGTAGCAACTACAATAACAACAACGGCGGCTACAACGGTGGCCGTGGCGGTGGCAGC
TTCTTTAGCAACAACCGTCGTGGTGGTTACGGCAACGGTGGTTTCTTCGGTGGAAACAACGGTGGCAGCG
GCCGGCCATTTAAATGTTTAAACGGCCACGCTGGCCCAATTCGCCCTATAGTGAGTCGTATTACAATTCA
CTGGCCGTCGTTTTACAACGTCGTGACTGGGAAAACCCTGGCGTTACCCAACTTAATCGCCTTGCAGCAC
ATCCCCCTTTCGCCAGCTGGCGTAATAGCGAAGAGGCCCGCACCGATCGCCCTTCCCAACAGTTGCGCAG
CCTGAATGGCGAATGG
[124 nt withheld, positions 5477-5600]
C
[91 nt withheld, positions 5602-5692]
A
[49 nt withheld, positions 5694-5742]
CCTTTGACGTTGGAGTCCACGTTCTTT
[37 nt withheld, positions 5770-5806]
ACCCTATCTCGGTCTATTCTTTTGATTTATAAGGGATTTTGCCGATTTCGGCCTATTGGTTAAAAAATGA
GCTGATTTAACAAAAATTTAACGCGAATTTTAACAAAATATTAACGCTTACAATTTCCTGATGCGGTATT
TTCTCCTTACGCATCTGTGCGGTATTTCACACCGCATAGGGTAATAACTGATATAATTAAATTGAAGCTC
TAATTTGTGAGTTTAGTATTAGGATCTCTACCCTTGGCGAAAAGTCCTCTGCCAACAATGATGATATCTG
ATCCACCACTTACAACTTCGTCGACGGTTCTGTACTGCTGACCCAATATGCGTATATATACCAATCTAAG
TCTGTGCTCCTTCCTTCGTTCTTCCTTCTGTTCGGAGATTACCGAATCAAAAAAATTTCAAGGAAACCGA
AATCAAAAAAAAGAATAAAAAAAAAATGATGAATTGAAAAGGTGGTATGGTGCACTCTCAGTACAATCTG
CTCTGATGCCGCATAGTTAAGCCAGCCCCGACACCCGCCAACACCCGCTGACGCGCCCTGACGGGCTTGT
CTGCTCCCGGCATCCGCTTACAGACAAGCTGTGACCGTCTCCGGGAGCTGCATGTGTCAGAGGTTTTCAC
CGTCATCACCGAAACGCGCGAGACGAAAGGGCCTCGTGATACGCCTATTTTTATAGGTTAATGTCATGAT
AATAATGGTTTCTTAGACGTCGGCGCGCCGAGGACGTCAGGTGGCACTTTTCGGGGAAATGTGCGCGGAA
CCCCTATTTGTTTATTTTTCTAAATACATTCAAATATGTATCCGCTCATGAGACAATAACCCTGATAAAT
GCTTCAATAATATTGAAAAAGGAAGAGTATGAGTATTCAACATTTCCGTGTCGCCCTTATTCCCTTTTTT
GCGGCATTTTGCCTTCCTGTTTTTGCTCACCCAGAAACGCTGGTGAAAGTAAAAGATGCTGAAGATCAGT
TGGGTGCACGAGTGGGTTACATCGAACTGGATCTCAACAGCGGTAAGATCCTTGAGAGTTTTCGCCCCGA
AGAACGTTTTCCAATGATGAGCACTTTTAAAGTTCTGCTATGTGGCGCGGTATTATCCCGTATTGACGCC
GGGCAAGAGCAACTCGGTCGCCGCATACACTATTCTCAGAATGACTTGGTTGAGTACTCACCAGTCACAG
AAAAGCATCTTACGGATGGCATGACAGTAAGAGAATTATGCAGTGCTGCCATAACCATGAGTGATAACAC
TGCGGCCAACTTACTTCTGACAACGATCGGAGGACCGAAGGAGCTAACCGCTTTTTTGCACAACATGGGG
GATCATGTAACTCGCCTTGATCGTTGGGAACCGGAGCTGAATGAAGCCATACCAAACGACGAGCGTGACA
CCACGATGCCTGTAGCAATGGCAACAACGTTGCGCAAACTATTAACTGGCGAACTACTTACTCTAGCTTC
CCGGCAACAATTAATAGACTGGATGGAGGCGGATAAAGTTGCAGGACCACTTCTGCGCTCGGCCCTTCCG
GCTGGCTGGTTTATTGCTGATAAATCTGGAGCCGGTGAGCGTGGGTCTCGCGGTATCATTGCAGCACTGG
GGCCAGATGGTAAGCCCTCCCGTATCGTAGTTATCTACACGACGGGGAGTCAGGCAACTATGGATGAACG
AAATAGACAGATCGCTGAGATAGGTGCCTCACTGATTAAGCATTGGTAACTGTCAGACCAAGTTTACTCA
TATATACTTTAGATTGATTTAAAACTTCATTTTTAATTTAAAAGGATCTAGGTGAAGATCCTTTTTGATA
ATCTCATGACCAAAATCCCTTAACGTGAGTTTTCGTTCCACTGAGCGTCAGACCCCGTAGAAAAGATCAA
AGGATCTTCTTGAGATCCTTTTTTTCTGCGCGTAATCTGCTGCTTGCAAACAAAAAAACCACCGCTACCA
GCGGTGGTTTGTTTGCCGGATCAAGAGCTACCAACTCTTTTTCCGAAGGTAACTGGCTTCAGCAGAGCGC
AGATACCAAATACTGTTCTTCTAGTGTAGCCGTAGTTAGGCCACCACTTCAAGAACTCTGTAGCACCGCC
TACATACCTCGCTCTGCTAATCCTGTTACCAGTGGCTGCTGCCAGTGGCGATAAGTCGTGTCTTACCGGG
TTGGACTCAAGACGATAGTTACCGGATAAGGCGCAGCGGTCGGGCTGAACGGGGGGTTCGTGCACACAGC
CCAGCTTGGAGCGAACGACCTACACCGAACTGAGATACCTACAGCGTGAGCTATGAGAAAGCGCCACGCT
TCCCGAAGGGAGAAAGGCGGACAGGTATCCGGTAAGCGGCAGGGTCGGAACAGGAGAGCGCACGAGGGAG
CTTCCAGGGGGAAACGCCTGGTATCTTTATAGTCCTGTCGGGTTTCGCCACCTCTGACTTGAGCGTCGAT
TTTTGTGATGCTCGTCAGGGGGGCGGAGCCTATGGAAAAACGCCAGCAACGCGGCCTTTTTACGGTTCCT
GGCCTTTTGCTGGCCTTTTGCTCACATGTTCTTTCCTGCGTTATCCCCTGATTCTGTGGATAACCGTATT
ACCGCCTTTGAGTGAGCTGATACCGCTCGCCGCAGCCGAACGACCGAGCGCAGCGAGTCAGTGAGCGAGG
AAGCGGAAGAGCGCCCAATACGCAAACCGCCTCTCCCCGCGCGTTGGCCGATTCATTAATGCAGCTGGCA
CGACAGGTTTCCCGACTGGAAAGCGGGCAGTGAGCGCAACGCAATTAATGTGAGTTAGCTCACTCATTAG
GCACCCCAGGCTTTACACTTTATGCTTCCGGCTCCTATGTTGTGTGGAATTGTGAGCGGATAACAATTTC
ACACAGGAAACAGCTATGACCATGATTACGCCAAGCTCGGAATTAACCCTCACTAAAGGGAACAAAAGCT
G
Features (pLannotate 1.2.2; 27 found; start..end, strand, type, name):
     37..264     -  CDS            MRM1 (fragment): MRM1_YEAST - Also known as PET56 From Saccharomyces cerevisiae (strain ATCC 204508 / S288c) (Baker's yeast).
    314..501     +  promoter       HIS3 promoter: S. cerevisiae HIS3
    607..1242    +  CDS            HIS3: HIS7_YEAST - Experimental evidence at protein level: Swiss-Prot protein existence level 1. From Saccharomyces cerevisiae (strain ATCC 204508 / S288c) (Baker's yeast).
   1729..1923    +  CDS            DED1 (fragment): DED1_CANGA - Protein inferred from homology: Swiss-Prot protein existence level 3. ATP-binding RNA helicase involved in translation initiation. Remodels RNA in response to ADP and ATP concentrations by facilitating disruption, but also formation of RNA duplexes (By similarity). From Candida glabrata (strain ATCC 2001 / CBS 138 / JCM 3761 / NBRC 0622 / NRRL Y-65) (Yeast) (Torulopsis glabrata).
   2008..2346    +  CDS            YO085_YEAST: Protein predicted: Swiss-Prot protein existence level 4. From Saccharomyces cerevisiae (strain ATCC 204508 / S288c) (Baker's yeast).
   3019..3415    +  promoter       ADH1 promoter: S. cerevisiae ADH1; promoter for alcohol dehydrogenase 1
   3470..3820    +  CDS            CAPSD_BPMS2 (fragment): Experimental evidence at protein level: Swiss-Prot protein existence level 1. Acts as a translational repressor of viral replicase synthesis late in infection. This latter function is the result of capsid protein interaction with an RNA hairpin which contains the replicase ribosome-binding site. From Escherichia phage MS2 (Bacteriophage MS2).
   3960..3985    +  CDS            VP64 (fragment): tetrameric repeat of the minimal activation domain of herpes simplex virus VP16 (Beerli et al., 1998)
   3993..4018    -  misc_feature   MCS (fragment): pBluescript multiple cloning site
   4706..5020    +  CDS            YO201_YEAST (fragment): Protein uncertain: Swiss-Prot protein existence level 5. From Saccharomyces cerevisiae (strain ATCC 204508 / S288c) (Baker's yeast).
   5016..5213    +  CDS            DED1 (fragment): DED1_YEAST - Also known as SPP81. Experimental evidence at protein level: Swiss-Prot protein existence level 1. ATP-binding RNA helicase involved in translation initiation. Remodels RNA in response to ADP and ATP concentrations by facilitating disruption, but also formation of RNA duplexes. Has weak ATP-dependent affinity for dsRNA, but strong ATP-dependent affinity for ssRNA. Acts as a virus host factor involved in the replication of the MBV and the L-A viruses by promoting the negative-strand RNA synthesis. May be involved in recognition of the preinitiation complex and DNA binding of the RN
   5295..5313    -  promoter       T7 promoter: promoter for bacteriophage T7 RNA polymerase
   5316..5473    +  CDS            lacZα (fragment): LacZα fragment of β-galactosidase; lacZ fragment
   5477..5905    +  rep_origin     f1 ori (sequence partly withheld): f1 bacteriophage origin of replication; arrow indicates direction of (+) strand synthesis
   5933..5984    -  misc_feature   bom (fragment): basis of mobility region from pBR322
   6040..6132    -  CDS            URA3 (fragment): PYRF_YEAST - Experimental evidence at protein level: Swiss-Prot protein existence level 1. From Saccharomyces cerevisiae (strain ATCC 204508 / S288c) (Baker's yeast).
   6132..6264    -  promoter       URA3 promoter (fragment): S. cerevisiae URA3
   6272..6321    -  misc_feature   bom (fragment): basis of mobility region from pBR322
   6423..6458    -  CDS            rop (fragment): Rop protein, which maintains plasmids at low copy number; rop
   6570..6674    +  promoter       AmpR promoter: bla
   6675..7535    +  CDS            AmpR: β-lactamase; bla; confers resistance to ampicillin, carbenicillin, and related antibiotics
   7706..8294    +  rep_origin     ori: high-copy-number ColE1/pMB1/pBR322/pUC origin of replication
   8477..8569    +  CDS            lacI (fragment): lac repressor; lacI; The lac repressor binds to the lac operator to inhibit transcription in E. coli. This inhibition can be relieved by adding lactose or isopropyl-β-D-thiogalactopyranoside (IPTG).
   8582..8603    +  protein_bind   CAP binding site: CAP binding activates transcription in the presence of cAMP. E. coli catabolite activator protein
   8618..8648    +  promoter       lac promoter: promoter for the E. coli lac operon
   8656..8672    +  protein_bind   lac operator: The lac repressor binds to the lac operator to inhibit transcription in E. coli. This inhibition can be relieved by adding lactose or isopropyl-β-D-thiogalactopyranoside (IPTG). lac repressor encoded by lacI
   8717..8735    +  promoter       T3 promoter: promoter for bacteriophage T3 RNA polymerase
