[The description below was written by a language model from this plasmid's Addgene catalogue record and pLannotate feature annotations shown in this document.]
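Description:
pJZC522 is a yeast expression plasmid built on the pNH603 backbone that produces a fusion of the bacteriophage MS2 coat protein (MCP) to the VP64 transcriptional activation domain. In E. coli it is maintained through a high-copy ColE1/pUC-type origin and selected with ampicillin via the β-lactamase gene. An f1 origin, lac promoter/operator and lacZα remnants, and T3 and T7 promoters are left over from a pBluescript-like cloning backbone. In yeast, selection is through HIS3, which is annotated with its own promoter. No yeast replication origin (2μ or CEN/ARS) appears in the feature table. Fragments of genes that neighbour HIS3 in the yeast genome (MRM1/PET56 and DED1) lie around the marker and again downstream of the expression cassette. This arrangement fits a vector designed to integrate at the HIS3 locus by homologous recombination, although the record does not state this explicitly. Small URA3, bom, rop and lacI fragments are also annotated and appear to be backbone remnants.

The payload is driven by the S. cerevisiae ADH1 promoter, a commonly used constitutive yeast promoter. It is followed by the MS2 coat protein coding region, with VP64, a tetrameric repeat of the minimal herpes simplex virus VP16 activation domain, at the C terminus. The automated annotation recognises only a short piece of VP64, and no terminator is called. MCP binds a specific MS2 RNA hairpin, so the fusion can be recruited to any RNA carrying that hairpin. According to the associated publication on CRISPR RNA scaffolds, this lets hairpin-bearing guide RNAs bring the activator to target genes, supporting programmable transcriptional activation in yeast.
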