Addgene plasmid #62279: pJZC522
Purpose: MCP-VP64 fusion
Depositing lab: Wendell Lim & Stanley Qi. Depositing organization: University of California, San Francisco (UCSF). Publication: Engineering Complex Synthetic Transcriptional Programs with CRISPR RNA Scaffolds. Zalatan JG, Lee ME, Almeida R, Gilbert LA, Whitehead EH, La Russa M, Tsai JC, Weissman JS, Dueber JE, Qi LS, Lim WA. Cell. 2014 Dec 18. pii: S0092-8674(14)01570-0. doi: 10.1016/j.cell.2014.11.052. PubMed 25533786.
Backbone
  Vector backbone: pNH603
  Vector type: Yeast Expression
  Selectable markers: HIS3
Growth in bacteria
  Bacterial resistance: Ampicillin, 100 μg/mL
  Growth temperature: 37°C
  Growth strain: Stbl3
  Copy number: Unknown
Gene/Insert
  Gene/Insert name: MCP-VP64 (alt name: MCP RNA binding protein fused to VP64)
  Promoter: pAdh
  Tag / fusion protein: VP64 (C terminal on insert)
  Cloning method: Gibson Cloning
  Sequencing primers: 5′ TTTCTGCACAATATTTCAAGC
Terms and licenses: Academic/Nonprofit Terms; Industry Terms: Not Available to Industry
How to cite: pJZC522 was a gift from Wendell Lim & Stanley Qi (Addgene plasmid # 62279 ; http://n2t.net/addgene:62279 ; RRID:Addgene_62279)
