>Addgene plasmid #62279 | pJZC522 | addgene partial sequence | sequence record 107249 | yADH1-F 5'-ATACGGCCTTCCTTCCAGTT-3'
GCTGTCTTGCTATCAAGTATAAATAGACCTGCAATTATTAATCTTTTGTTTCCTCGTCATTGTTCTCGTT
CCCTTTCTTCCTTGTTTCTTTTTCTGCACAATATTTCAAGCTATACCAAGCATACAATCAACTATCTCAT
ATACAATGTCTCTCGAGATGCCCAAAAAGAAAAGAAAAGTGGGTAGTATGGCTTCTAACTTTACTCAGTT
CGTTCTCGTCGACAATGGCGGAACTGGCGACGTGACTGTCGCCCCAAGCAACTTCGCTAACGGGATCGCT
GAATGGATCAGCTCTAACTCGCGTTCACAGGCTTACAAAGTAACCTGTAGCGTTCGTCAGAGCTCTGCGC
AGAATCGCAAATACACCATCAAAGTCGAGGTGCCTAAAGGCGCCTGGCGTTCGTACTTAAATATGGAACT
AACCATTCCAATTTTCGCCACGAATTCCGACTGCGAGCTTATTGTTAAGGCAATGCAAGGTCTCCTAAAA
GATGGAAACCCGATTCCCTCAGCAATCGCAGCAAACTCCGGCATCTACGGCTCCGGACGAGCCGATGCTC
TCGACGATTTTGACCTCGATATGCTGGGATCCGACGCTCTCGATGACTTCGACCTTGACATGCTGGGGAG
TGACGCTCTGGACGACTTCGATCTCGACATGCTGGGCTCCGACGCCCTGGATGACTTCGATCTGGACATG
CTCATCAACTGAGCGGCCGCCACCGCGGTGGAGCTCTAAGC
