>Addgene plasmid #62279 | pJZC522 | addgene partial sequence | sequence record 107254 | M13-F20 5'-TGTAAAACGACGGCCAGT-3'
CATTTAAATGGCCGGCCGCTGCCACCGTTGTTTCCACCGAAGAAACCACCGTTGCCGTAACCACCACGAC
GGTTGTTGCTAAAGAAGCTGCCACCGCCACGGCCACCGTTGTAGCCGCCGTTGTTGTTATTGTAGTTGCT
ACTGTTATTTCTGGCACTTCTTGGTTTTCCTCTTAAGTGAGGAGGAACATAACCATTCTCGTTGTTGTCG
TTGATGCTTAAATTTTGCACTTGTTCGCTCAGTTCAGCCATAATATGAAATGCTTTTCTTGTTGTTCTTA
CGGAATACCACTTGCCACCTATCACCACAACTAACTTTTTCCCGTTCCTCCATCTCTTTTATATTTTTTT
TCTGGAGTTCAAGAGAAAAAAAAAGAAAAAGCAAAAAGAAAAAAGGAAAGCGCGCCTCGTTCAGAATGAC
ACGTATAGAATGATGCATTACCTTGTCATCTTCAGTATCATACTGTTCGTATACATACTTACTGACATTC
ATAGGTATACATATATACACATGTATATATATCGTATGCTGCAGCTTTAAATAATCGGTGTCACCACACA
ATTATAAGCAAAGGGGGTACAATCATTACACCACAACACAACACCCAGTTTAATTTCCATGAGTTCAAAT
CAAGAGTGGTCCCAAGATATATTAAAACAATTGAATCTACGAGACTCTC
