>Addgene plasmid #62279 | pJZC522 | addgene partial sequence | sequence record 108339 | pRS-Phy-R 5'-tgttggagaggtaaacccaga-3'
CTCATTTTATAGAGTATATACAACTGTATAAGATAGTAATAAAAATATCGCACTCACGTAAACACTTAAT
CATAATATTAATTCGTATATAATTTAGCTATTTGCTTAGAGCTCCACCGCGGTGGCGGCCGCTCAGTTGA
TGAGCATGTCCAGATCGAAGTCATCCAGGGCGTCGGAGCCCAGCATGTCGAGATCGAAGTCGTCCAGAGC
GTCACTCCCCAGCATGTCAAGGTCGAAGTCATCGAGAGCGTCGGATCCCAGCATATCGAGGTCAAAATCG
TCGAGAGCATCGGCTCGTCCGGAGCCGTAGATGCCGGAGTTTGCTGCGATTGCTGAGGGAATCGGGTTTC
CATCTTTTAGGAGACCTTGCATTGCCTTAACAATAAGCTCGCAGTCGGAATTCGTGGCGAAAATTGGAAT
GGTTAGTTCCATATTTAAGTACGAACGCCAGGCGCCTTTAGGCACCTCGACTTTGATGGTGTATTTGCGA
TTCTGCGCAGAGCTCTGACGAACGCTACAGGTTACTTTGTAAGCCTGTGAACGCGAGTTAGAGCTGATCC
ATTCAGCGATCCCGTTAGCGAAGTTGCTTGGGGCGACAGTCACGTCGCCAGTTCCGCCATTGTCGACGAG
AACGAACTGAGTAAAGTTAGAAGCCATACTACCCACTTTTCTTTTCTTTTTGGGCATCTCGAGAGACATT
GTATATGAGATAGTTGATTGTATGCTTGGTATAGCTTGAAATATTGTGCAG
